Addgene plasmid #176862: pZac2.1 gfaABC1D-Glt1-eGFP
Purpose: Expresses Glt-1 fused with GFP at the C-terminus in astrocytes
Depositing lab: Baljit Khakh. Depositing organization: University of California, Los Angeles (UCLA). Publication: Astrocyte-neuron subproteomes and obsessive-compulsive disorder mechanisms. Soto JS, Jami-Alahmadi Y, Chacon J, Moye SL, Diaz-Castro B, Wohlschlegel JA, Khakh BS. Nature. 2023 Apr;616(7958):764-773. doi: 10.1038/s41586-023-05927-7. Epub 2023 Apr 12. PubMed 37046092.
Backbone
  Vector backbone: PZac2.1
  Backbone manufacturer: Khakh lab
  Backbone size w/o insert (bp): 5110
  Total vector size (bp): 7579
  Vector type: Bacterial Expression, AAV
Growth in bacteria
  Bacterial resistance: Ampicillin, 100 μg/mL
  Growth temperature: 37°C
  Growth strain: NEB Stable
  Copy number: Unknown
Gene/Insert
  Gene/Insert name: Glt1-eGFP
  Species: M. musculus (mouse)
  Insert size (bp): 2469
  Promoter: gfaABC1D
  Tag / fusion protein: GFP (C terminal on insert)
  Cloning method: Ligation Independent Cloning
  Sequencing primers: 5′ taatacgactcactatagg; 3′ gtggtttgtccaaactcatc
Terms and licenses: Academic/Nonprofit Terms; Industry Terms: Not Available to Industry
How to cite: pZac2.1 gfaABC1D-Glt1-eGFP was a gift from Baljit Khakh (Addgene plasmid # 176862 ; http://n2t.net/addgene:176862 ; RRID:Addgene_176862)
