[The description below was written by a language model from this plasmid's Addgene catalogue record and pLannotate feature annotations shown in this document.]
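Description:
pZac2.1 gfaABC1D-Glt1-eGFP is an adeno-associated virus (AAV) transfer plasmid of about 7.6 kb built on the pZac2.1 backbone, designed to express a fluorescently tagged glutamate transporter in astrocytes. It is propagated in E. coli through a high-copy ColE1/pUC-type origin and selected with ampicillin via the β-lactamase gene. The backbone also carries an f1 phage origin and remnants of lac cloning-vector sequences (lacI and lacZα fragments, lac promoter and operator) that play no part in the payload. The listed growth strain is a recombination-deficient one, in keeping with the tendency of repeat-containing ITR plasmids to rearrange.

The expression cassette sits between two AAV2 inverted terminal repeats, which are the cis elements needed for replication and packaging of the intervening DNA into AAV particles when helper functions are supplied in trans. According to the catalogue entry, transcription is driven by gfaABC1D, a compact GFAP-derived promoter commonly used for astrocyte-selective expression. The automated feature table does not annotate it, but an unannotated stretch between the upstream ITR and the chimeric β-globin/immunoglobulin intron is where it would be expected. Downstream of the intron and a T7 promoter lies the mouse Slc1a2 coding sequence (Glt1/EAAT2, a sodium-dependent high-affinity glutamate transporter), joined through a short linker region to EGFP at its C-terminus. A WPRE follows to enhance transcript stability and expression, and the cassette ends with an SV40 polyadenylation signal. The construct is intended for visualising Glt-1 localisation in astrocytes, typically after AAV delivery, and was deposited in connection with work on astrocyte and neuron subproteomes.
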