Features (pLannotate 1.2.2; 19 found; start..end, strand, type, name):
      2..94      +  CDS            lacI (fragment): lac repressor; lacI; The lac repressor binds to the lac operator to inhibit transcription in E. coli. This inhibition can be relieved by adding lactose or isopropyl-β-D-thiogalactopyranoside (IPTG).
    107..128     +  protein_bind   CAP binding site: CAP binding activates transcription in the presence of cAMP. E. coli catabolite activator protein
    143..173     +  promoter       lac promoter: promoter for the E. coli lac operon
    181..197     +  protein_bind   lac operator: The lac repressor binds to the lac operator to inhibit transcription in E. coli. This inhibition can be relieved by adding lactose or isopropyl-β-D-thiogalactopyranoside (IPTG). lac repressor encoded by lacI
    258..388     -  repeat_region  AAV2 ITR (fragment): inverted terminal repeat of adeno-associated virus serotype 2 inverted
   1239..1371    +  intron         chimeric intron: chimera between introns from human β-globin and immunoglobulin heavy chain genes
   1416..1434    +  promoter       T7 promoter: promoter for bacteriophage T7 RNA polymerase
   1440..1460    +  misc_feature   MCS (fragment): multiple cloning site
   1461..3167    +  CDS            Slc1a2: EAA2_MOUSE - Also known as Eaat2, Glt1. Experimental evidence at protein level: Swiss-Prot protein existence level 1. Sodium-dependent, high-affinity amino acid transporter that mediates the uptake of L-glutamate and also L-aspartate and D-aspartate (PubMed:7698742, PubMed:7557442, PubMed:9373176). Functions as a symporter that transports one amino acid molecule together with two or three Na(+) ions and one proton, in parallel with the counter-transport of one K(+) ion. Mediates Cl(-) flux that is not coupled to amino acid transport; this avoids the accumulation of negative charges due to aspa
   3213..3929    +  CDS            EGFP: EGFP is a basic (constitutively fluorescent) green fluorescent protein published in 1996, derived from Aequorea victoria. It is reported to be a rapidly-maturing weak dimer with moderate acid sensitivity.
   3967..4555    +  misc_feature   WPRE: woodchuck hepatitis virus posttranscriptional regulatory element
   4604..4725    -  polyA_signal   SV40 poly(A) signal: SV40 polyadenylation signal
   4748..4816    -  CDS            large T antigen (fragment): large T antigen from SV40 (simian virus 40)
   4887..5017    +  repeat_region  AAV2 ITR (fragment): inverted terminal repeat of adeno-associated virus serotype 2 inverted
   5031..5188    +  CDS            lacZα (fragment): LacZα fragment of β-galactosidase; lacZ fragment
   5193..5621    +  rep_origin     f1 ori (sequence partly withheld): f1 bacteriophage origin of replication; arrow indicates direction of (+) strand synthesis
   5674..5778    +  promoter       AmpR promoter: bla
   5779..6639    +  CDS            AmpR: β-lactamase; bla; confers resistance to ampicillin, carbenicillin, and related antibiotics
   6810..7398    +  rep_origin     ori: high-copy-number ColE1/pMB1/pBR322/pUC origin of replication
>Addgene plasmid #176862 | pZac2.1 gfaABC1D-Glt1-eGFP | addgene full sequence | sequence record 349196 | Addgene NGS Result
AGCGCCCAATACGCAAACCGCCTCTCCCCGCGCGTTGGCCGATTCATTAATGCAGCTGGCACGACAGGTT
TCCCGACTGGAAAGCGGGCAGTGAGCGCAACGCAATTAATGTGAGTTAGCTCACTCATTAGGCACCCCAG
GCTTTACACTTTATGCTTCCGGCTCGTATGTTGTGTGGAATTGTGAGCGGATAACAATTTCACACAGGAA
ACAGCTATGACCATGATTACGCCAGATTTAATTAAGGCCTTAATTAGGCTGCGCGCTCGCTCGCTCACTG
AGGCCGCCCGGGCAAAGCCCGGGCGTCGGGCGACCTTTGGTCGCCCGGCCTCAGTGAGCGAGCGAGCGCG
CAGAGAGGGAGTGGCCAACTCCATCACTAGGGGTTCCTTGTAGTTAATGATTAACCCGCCATGCTACTTA
TCTACGTAGCCATGCTCTAGGAAGATCTAACATATCCTGGTGTGGAGTAGGGGACGCTGCTCTGACAGAG
GCTCGGGGGCCTGAGCTGGCTCTGTGAGCTGGGGAGGAGGCAGACAGCCAGGCCTTGTCTGCAAGCAGAC
CTGGCAGCATTGGGCTGGCCGCCCCCCAGGGCCTCCTCTTCATGCCCAGTGAATGACTCACCTTGGCACA
GACACAATGTTCGGGGTGGGCACAGTGCCTGCTTCCCGCCGCACCCCAGCCCCCCTCAAATGCCTTCCGA
GAAGCCCATTGAGCAGGGGGCTTGCATTGCACCCCAGCCTGACAGCCTGGCATCTTGGGATAAAAGCAGC
ACAGCCCCCTAGGGGCTGCCCTTGCTGTGTGGCGCCACCGGCGGTGGAGAACAAGGCTCTATTCAGCCTG
TGCCCAGGAAAGGGGATCAGGGGATGCCCAGGCATGGACAGTGGGTGGCAGGGGGGGAGAGGAGGGCTGT
CTGCTTCCCAGAAGTCCAAGGACACAAATGGGTGAGGGGAGAGCTCTCCCCATAGCTGGGCTGCGGCCCA
ACCCCACCCCCTCAGGCTATGCCAGGGGGTGTTGCCAGGGGCACCCGGGCATCGCCAGTCTAGCCCACTC
CTTCATAAAGCCCTCGCATCCCAGGAGCGAGCAGAGCCAGAGCAGGTTGGAGAGGAGACGCATCACCTCC
GCTGCTCGCAAGCTTTATTGCGGTAGTTTATCACAGTTAAATTGCTAACGCAGTCAGTGCTTCTGACACA
ACAGTCTCGAACTTAAGCTGCAGAAGTTGGTCGTGAGGCACTGGGCAGGTAAGTATCAAGGTTACAAGAC
AGGTTTAAGGAGACCAATAGAAACTGGGCTTGTCGAGACAGAGAAGACTCTTGCGTTTCTGATAGGCACC
TATTGGTCTTACTGACATCCACTTTGCCTTTCTCTCCACAGGTGTCCACTCCCAGTTCAATTACAGCTCT
TAAGGCTAGAGTACTTAATACGACTCACTATAGGCTAGCCTCGAGCTCAAGCTTCGAATTATGGCATCAA
CAGAGGGTGCCAACAATATGCCCAAGCAGGTAGAAGTGCGCATGCATGACAGCCACCTCAGCTCCGATGA
GCCAAAGCACCGAAACCTGGGCATGCGCATGTGCGACAAGCTGGGGAAAAATCTCCTGCTCTCACTGACT
GTGTTTGGTGTCATCCTGGGAGCAGTGTGTGGCGGGCTGCTTCGCTTGGCATCGCCCATCCACCCTGATG
TGGTCATGTTGATAGCCTTCCCGGGGGACATACTCATGAGGATGCTGAAGATGCTCATCCTCCCTCTTAT
CATCTCCAGTTTAATCACAGGGTTGTCAGGCCTGGATGCTAAAGCCAGCGGCCGCCTAGGCACGAGAGCT
ATGGTGTATTACATGTCCACGACCATCATTGCCGCCGTGCTGGGGGTCATCCTGGTGTTGGCCATCCACC
CAGGCAATCCCAAACTCAAGAAGCAGCTAGGGCCCGGGAAGAAGAACGACGAGGTGTCTAGCCTGGATGC
CTTCCTGGATCTCATTAGAAATCTCTTCCCGGAGAACCTGGTGCAAGCCTGTTTCCAGCAGATTCAGACA
GTGACAAAGAAAGTTCTGGTGGCACCTCCATCTGAGGAGGCCAATACCACCAAGGCGGTCATCTCCATGT
TGAATGAAACCATGAACGAGGCCCCTGAAGAAACTAAGATCGTTATCAAGAAGGGCCTGGAGTTCAAGGA
CGGGATGAACGTCTTAGGTCTGATCGGATTCTTTATTGCTTTCGGCATTGCCATGGGGAAGATGGGTGAA
CAGGCCAAGCTGATGGTGGAGTTCTTCAACATTCTGAATGAGATCGTGATGAAGTTAGTGATCATGATCA
TGTGGTACTCCCCTCTGGGTATCGCCTGCTTGATTTGTGGGAAGATCATCGCCATCAAGGACTTAGAAGT
GGTTGCTAGGCAGCTGGGGATGTACATGATCACCGTGATCGTGGGCCTCATCATTCACGGGGGCATCTTT
CTCCCCTTGATTTACTTTGTAGTGACCAGAAAAAATCCATTCTCCTTTTTTGCTGGCATATTCCAAGCCT
GGATCACTGCTCTGGGAACTGCTTCCAGTGCTGGAACTTTGCCTGTTACCTTCCGTTGCTTGGAAGATAA
TCTAGGGATTGACAAGCGTGTGACCAGATTCGTCCTCCCAGTCGGAGCAACCATTCACATGGATGGCACA
GCCCTTTACGAGGCTGTGGCAGCCATCTTCATAGCCCAAATGAATGGGGTCATCTTGGATGGAGGTCAGA
TTGTGACTGTAAGCCTTACAGCCACCCTGGCGAGCATTGGTGCAGCCAGTATTCCCAGCGCCGGGCTGGT
CACCATGCTCCTCATTCTCACAGCTGTGGGCCTGCCAACGGAGGATATCAGTCTGCTGGTGGCGGTGGAC
TGGCTGCTGGATAGAATGAGAACTTCAGTCAATGTGGTGGGCGATTCTTTTGGGGCTGGGATTGTCTATC
ACCTTTCCAAGTCTGAGCTGGACACCATTGACTCCCAACACCGAATGCAGGAAGACATCGAGATGACCAA
GACGCAGTCCATTTACGACGACAAGAACCACAGGGAAAGCAACTCTAATCAGTGTGTCTATGCCGCACAC
AACTCTGTCGTAATAGATGAGTGCAAGGTAACTCTGGCGGCCAATGGAAAGTCAGCTGACTGCAGTGTTG
AGGAAGAACCTTGGAAATCTAGAGGATCCCGGGTGGCATCCCTGGATCCACCGGTCGCCACCATGGTGAG
CAAGGGAGAGGAGCTGTTCACCGGGGTGGTGCCCATCCTGGTCGAGCTGGACGGCGACGTAAACGGCCAC
AAGTTCAGCGTGTCCGGCGAGGGCGAGGGCGATGCCACCTACGGCAAGCTGACCCTGAAGTTCATCTGCA
CCACCGGCAAGCTGCCCGTGCCCTGGCCCACCCTCGTGACCACCCTGACCTACGGCGTGCAGTGCTTCAG
CCGCTACCCCGACCACATGAAGCAGCACGACTTCTTCAAGTCCGCCATGCCCGAAGGCTACGTCCAGGAG
CGCACCATCTTCTTCAAGGACGACGGCAACTACAAGACCCGCGCCGAGGTGAAGTTCGAGGGCGACACCC
TGGTGAACCGCATCGAGCTGAAGGGCATCGACTTCAAGGAGGACGGCAACATCCTGGGGCACAAGCTGGA
GTACAACTACAACAGCCACAACGTCTATATCATGGCCGACAAGCAGAAGAACGGCATCAAGGTGAACTTC
AAGATCCGCCACAACATCGAGGACGGCAGCGTGCAGCTCGCCGACCACTACCAGCAGAACACCCCCATCG
GCGACGGCCCCGTGCTGCTGCCCGACAACCACTACCTGAGCACCCAGTCCGCCCTGAGCAAAGACCCCAA
CGAGAAGCGCGATCACATGGTCCTGCTGGAGTTCGTGACCGCCGCCGGGATCACTCTCGGCATGGACGAG
CTGTACAAGTAAAGCGGCCGCGACCGGTATCATCAAGCTTATCGATAATCAACCTCTGGATTACAAAATT
TGTGAAAGATTGACTGGTATTCTTAACTATGTTGCTCCTTTTACGCTATGTGGATACGCTGCTTTAATGC
CTTTGTATCATGCTATTGCTTCCCGTATGGCTTTCATTTTCTCCTCCTTGTATAAATCCTGGTTGCTGTC
TCTTTATGAGGAGTTGTGGCCCGTTGTCAGGCAACGTGGCGTGGTGTGCACTGTGTTTGCTGACGCAACC
CCCACTGGTTGGGGCATTGCCACCACCTGTCAGCTCCTTTCCGGGACTTTCGCTTTCCCCCTCCCTATTG
CCACGGCGGAACTCATCGCCGCCTGCCTTGCCCGCTGCTGGACAGGGGCTCGGCTGTTGGGCACTGACAA
TTCCGTGGTGTTGTCGGGGAAATCATCGTCCTTTCCTTGGCTGCTCGCCTATGTTGCCACCTGGATTCTG
CGCGGGACGTCCTTCTGCTACGTCCCTTCGGCCCTCAATCCAGCGGACCTTCCTTCCCGCGGCCTGCTGC
CGGCTCTGCGGCCTCTTCCGCGTCTTCGCCTTCGCCCTCAGACGAGTCGGATCTCCCTTTGGGCCGCCTC
CCCGCATCGATACCTCTAGAGTCGACCCGGGCGGCCGCTTCGAGCAGACATGATAAGATACATTGATGAG
TTTGGACAAACCACAACTAGAATGCAGTGAAAAAAATGCTTTATTTGTGAAATTTGTGATGCTATTGCTT
TATTTGTAACCATTATAAGCTGCAATAAACAAGTTAACAACAACAATTGCATTCATTTTATGTTTCAGGT
TCAGGGGGAGATGTGGGAGGTTTTTTAAAGCAAGTAAAACCTCTACAAATGTGGTAAAATCGATAAGGAT
CTTCCTAGAGCATGGCTACGTAGATAAGTAGCATGGCGGGTTAATCATTAACTACAAGGAACCCCTAGTG
ATGGAGTTGGCCACTCCCTCTCTGCGCGCTCGCTCGCTCACTGAGGCCGGGCGACCAAAGGTCGCCCGAC
GCCCGGGCTTTGCCCGGGCGGCCTCAGTGAGCGAGCGAGCGCGCAGCCTTAATTAACCTAATTCACTGGC
CGTCGTTTTACAACGTCGTGACTGGGAAAACCCTGGCGTTACCCAACTTAATCGCCTTGCAGCACATCCC
CCTTTCGCCAGCTGGCGTAATAGCGAAGAGGCCCGCACCGATCGCCCTTCCCAACAGTTGCGCAGCCTGA
ATGGCGAATGGG
[124 nt withheld, positions 5193-5316]
C
[91 nt withheld, positions 5318-5408]
A
[49 nt withheld, positions 5410-5458]
CCTTTGACGTTGGAGTCCACGTTCTTT
[37 nt withheld, positions 5486-5522]
ACCCTATCTCGGTCTATTCTTTTGATTTATAAGGGATTTTGCCGATTTCGGCCTATTGGTTAAAAAATGA
GCTGATTTAACAAAAATTTAACGCGAATTTTAACAAAATATTAACGCTTACAATTTAGGTGGCACTTTTC
GGGGAAATGTGCGCGGAACCCCTATTTGTTTATTTTTCTAAATACATTCAAATATGTATCCGCTCATGAG
ACAATAACCCTGATAAATGCTTCAATAATATTGAAAAAGGAAGAGTATGAGTATTCAACATTTCCGTGTC
GCCCTTATTCCCTTTTTTGCGGCATTTTGCCTTCCTGTTTTTGCTCACCCAGAAACGCTGGTGAAAGTAA
AAGATGCTGAAGATCAGTTGGGTGCACGAGTGGGTTACATCGAACTGGATCTCAACAGCGGTAAGATCCT
TGAGAGTTTTCGCCCCGAAGAACGTTTTCCAATGATGAGCACTTTTAAAGTTCTGCTATGTGGCGCGGTA
TTATCCCGTATTGACGCCGGGCAAGAGCAACTCGGTCGCCGCATACACTATTCTCAGAATGACTTGGTTG
AGTACTCACCAGTCACAGAAAAGCATCTTACGGATGGCATGACAGTAAGAGAATTATGCAGTGCTGCCAT
AACCATGAGTGATAACACTGCGGCCAACTTACTTCTGACAACGATCGGAGGACCGAAGGAGCTAACCGCT
TTTTTGCACAACATGGGGGATCATGTAACTCGCCTTGATCGTTGGGAACCGGAGCTGAATGAAGCCATAC
CAAACGACGAGCGTGACACCACGATGCCTGTAGCAATGGCAACAACGTTGCGCAAACTATTAACTGGCGA
ACTACTTACTCTAGCTTCCCGGCAACAATTAATAGACTGGATGGAGGCGGATAAAGTTGCAGGACCACTT
CTGCGCTCGGCCCTTCCGGCTGGCTGGTTTATTGCTGATAAATCTGGAGCCGGTGAGCGTGGGTCTCGCG
GTATCATTGCAGCACTGGGGCCAGATGGTAAGCCCTCCCGTATCGTAGTTATCTACACGACGGGGAGTCA
GGCAACTATGGATGAACGAAATAGACAGATCGCTGAGATAGGTGCCTCACTGATTAAGCATTGGTAACTG
TCAGACCAAGTTTACTCATATATACTTTAGATTGATTTAAAACTTCATTTTTAATTTAAAAGGATCTAGG
TGAAGATCCTTTTTGATAATCTCATGACCAAAATCCCTTAACGTGAGTTTTCGTTCCACTGAGCGTCAGA
CCCCGTAGAAAAGATCAAAGGATCTTCTTGAGATCCTTTTTTTCTGCGCGTAATCTGCTGCTTGCAAACA
AAAAAACCACCGCTACCAGCGGTGGTTTGTTTGCCGGATCAAGAGCTACCAACTCTTTTTCCGAAGGTAA
CTGGCTTCAGCAGAGCGCAGATACCAAATACTGTTCTTCTAGTGTAGCCGTAGTTAGGCCACCACTTCAA
GAACTCTGTAGCACCGCCTACATACCTCGCTCTGCTAATCCTGTTACCAGTGGCTGCTGCCAGTGGCGAT
AAGTCGTGTCTTACCGGGTTGGACTCAAGACGATAGTTACCGGATAAGGCGCAGCGGTCGGGCTGAACGG
GGGGTTCGTGCACACAGCCCAGCTTGGAGCGAACGACCTACACCGAACTGAGATACCTACAGCGTGAGCT
ATGAGAAAGCGCCACGCTTCCCGAAGGGAGAAAGGCGGACAGGTATCCGGTAAGCGGCAGGGTCGGAACA
GGAGAGCGCACGAGGGAGCTTCCAGGGGGAAACGCCTGGTATCTTTATAGTCCTGTCGGGTTTCGCCACC
TCTGACTTGAGCGTCGATTTTTGTGATGCTCGTCAGGGGGGCGGAGCCTATGGAAAAACGCCAGCAACGC
GGCCTTTTTACGGTTCCTGGCCTTTTGCTGGCCTTTTGCTCACATGTTCTTTCCTGCGTTATCCCCTGAT
TCTGTGGATAACCGTATTACCGCCTTTGAGTGAGCTGATACCGCTCGCCGCAGCCGAACGACCGAGCGCA
GCGAGTCAGTGAGCGAGGAAGCGGAAG
